>Addgene plasmid #207727 | qTAG-C-dTAG-Puro | addgene full sequence | sequence record 413778 | Addgene NGS Result
TCGCGCGTTTCGGTGATGACGGTGAAAACCTCTGACACATGCAGCTCCCGGAGACGGTCACAGCTTGTCT
GTAAGCGGATGCCGGGAGCAGACAAGCCCGTCAGGGCGCGTCAGCGGGTGTTGGCGGGTGTCGGGGCTGG
CTTAACTATGCGGCATCAGAGCAGATTGTACTGAGAGTGCACCATATGCGGTGTGAAATACCGCACAGAT
GCGTAAGGAGAAAATACCGCATCAGGCGCCATTCGCCATTCAGGCTGCGCAACTGTTGGGAAGGGCGATC
GGTGCGGGCCTCTTCGCTATTACGCCAGCTGGCGAAAGGGGGATGTGCTGCAAGGCGATTAAGTTGGGTA
ACGCCAGGGTTTTCCCAGTCACGACGTTGTAAAACGACGGCCAGTGAATTCGGAGGAAGCGGAGGATCTG
GCGGTACCGGTGGAGGCGGATCTGGAGTGCAGGTGGAAACCATCTCCCCAGGAGACGGGCGCACCTTCCC
CAAGCGCGGCCAGACCTGCGTGGTGCACTACACCGGGATGCTTGAAGATGGAAAGAAAGTTGATTCCAGC
CGGGACAGAAACAAGCCCTTTAAGTTTATGCTAGGCAAGCAGGAGGTGATCCGAGGCTGGGAAGAAGGGG
TTGCCCAGATGAGTGTGGGTCAGAGAGCCAAACTGACTATATCTCCAGATTATGCCTATGGTGCCACTGG
GCACCCAGGCATCATCCCACCACATGCCACTCTCGTCTTCGATGTGGAGCTTCTAAAACTGGAAGGAGGT
GGCGGTTCCGGCAAGCCCATCCCCAACCCCCTGCTGGGCCTGGACAGCACCGGAGGTGGCGGATCAACGC
GTTACCGTTCGTATAGCATACATTATACGAAGTTATCTGGATCCGGAGCTACTAACTTCAGCCTGCTGAA
GCAGGCCGGAGACGTGGAGGAGAACCCTGGACCTTCTAGAATGACCGAGTACAAGCCCACGGTGCGCCTC
GCCACCCGCGACGACGTCCCCAGGGCCGTACGCACCCTCGCCGCCGCGTTCGCCGACTACCCCGCCACGC
GCCACACCGTCGATCCGGACCGCCACATCGAGCGGGTCACCGAGCTGCAAGAACTCTTCCTCACGCGCGT
CGGGCTCGACATCGGCAAGGTGTGGGTCGCGGACGACGGCGCCGCGGTGGCGGTCTGGACCACGCCGGAG
AGCGTCGAAGCGGGGGCGGTGTTCGCCGAGATCGGCCCGCGCATGGCCGAGTTGAGCGGTTCCCGGCTGG
CCGCGCAGCAACAGATGGAAGGCCTCCTGGCGCCGCACCGGCCCAAGGAGCCCGCGTGGTTCCTGGCCAC
CGTCGGCGTCTCGCCCGACCACCAGGGCAAGGGTCTGGGCAGCGCCGTCGTGCTCCCCGGAGTGGAGGCG
GCCGAGCGCGCCGGGGTGCCCGCCTTCCTGGAGACCTCCGCGCCCCGCAACCTCCCCTTCTACGAGCGGC
TCGGCTTCACCGTCACCGCCGACGTCGAGGTGCCCGAAGGACCGCGCACCTGGTGCATGACCCGCAAGCC
CGGTGCCCCCGGGATAACTTCGTATAGCATACATTATACGAACGGTAGCCTCGAGACCGGTAAGAGCAAG
TGAAAGCTTGGCGTAATCATGGTCATAGCTGTTTCCTGTGTGAAATTGTTATCCGCTCACAATTCCACAC
AACATACGAGCCGGAAGCATAAAGTGTAAAGCCTGGGGTGCCTAATGAGTGAGCTAACTCACATTAATTG
CGTTGCGCTCACTGCCCGCTTTCCAGTCGGGAAACCTGTCGTGCCAGCTGCATTAATGAATCGGCCAACG
CGCGGGGAGAGGCGGTTTGCGTATTGGGCGCTCTTCCGCTTCCTCGCTCACTGACTCGCTGCGCTCGGTC
GTTCGGCTGCGGCGAGCGGTATCAGCTCACTCAAAGGCGGTAATACGGTTATCCACAGAATCAGGGGATA
ACGCAGGAAAGAACATGTGAGCAAAAGGCCAGCAAAAGGCCAGGAACCGTAAAAAGGCCGCGTTGCTGGC
GTTTTTCCATAGGCTCCGCCCCCCTGACGAGCATCACAAAAATCGACGCTCAAGTCAGAGGTGGCGAAAC
CCGACAGGACTATAAAGATACCAGGCGTTTCCCCCTGGAAGCTCCCTCGTGCGCTCTCCTGTTCCGACCC
TGCCGCTTACCGGATACCTGTCCGCCTTTCTCCCTTCGGGAAGCGTGGCGCTTTCTCATAGCTCACGCTG
TAGGTATCTCAGTTCGGTGTAGGTCGTTCGCTCCAAGCTGGGCTGTGTGCACGAACCCCCCGTTCAGCCC
GACCGCTGCGCCTTATCCGGTAACTATCGTCTTGAGTCCAACCCGGTAAGACACGACTTATCGCCACTGG
CAGCAGCCACTGGTAACAGGATTAGCAGAGCGAGGTATGTAGGCGGTGCTACAGAGTTCTTGAAGTGGTG
GCCTAACTACGGCTACACTAGAAGAACAGTATTTGGTATCTGCGCTCTGCTGAAGCCAGTTACCTTCGGA
AAAAGAGTTGGTAGCTCTTGATCCGGCAAACAAACCACCGCTGGTAGCGGTGGTTTTTTTGTTTGCAAGC
AGCAGATTACGCGCAGAAAAAAAGGATCTCAAGAAGATCCTTTGATCTTTTCTACGGGGTCTGACGCTCA
GTGGAACGAAAACTCACGTTAAGGGATTTTGGTCATGAGATTATCAAAAAGGATCTTCACCTAGATCCTT
TTAAATTAAAAATGAAGTTTTAAATCAATCTAAAGTATATATGAGTAAACTTGGTCTGACAGTTACCAAT
GCTTAATCAGTGAGGCACCTATCTCAGCGATCTGTCTATTTCGTTCATCCATAGTTGCCTGACTCCCCGT
CGTGTAGATAACTACGATACGGGAGGGCTTACCATCTGGCCCCAGTGCTGCAATGATACCGCGAGACCCA
CGCTCACCGGCTCCAGATTTATCAGCAATAAACCAGCCAGCCGGAAGGGCCGAGCGCAGAAGTGGTCCTG
CAACTTTATCCGCCTCCATCCAGTCTATTAATTGTTGCCGGGAAGCTAGAGTAAGTAGTTCGCCAGTTAA
TAGTTTGCGCAACGTTGTTGCCATTGCTACAGGCATCGTGGTGTCACGCTCGTCGTTTGGTATGGCTTCA
TTCAGCTCCGGTTCCCAACGATCAAGGCGAGTTACATGATCCCCCATGTTGTGCAAAAAAGCGGTTAGCT
CCTTCGGTCCTCCGATCGTTGTCAGAAGTAAGTTGGCCGCAGTGTTATCACTCATGGTTATGGCAGCACT
GCATAATTCTCTTACTGTCATGCCATCCGTAAGATGCTTTTCTGTGACTGGTGAGTACTCAACCAAGTCA
TTCTGAGAATAGTGTATGCGGCGACCGAGTTGCTCTTGCCCGGCGTCAATACGGGATAATACCGCGCCAC
ATAGCAGAACTTTAAAAGTGCTCATCATTGGAAAACGTTCTTCGGGGCGAAAACTCTCAAGGATCTTACC
GCTGTTGAGATCCAGTTCGATGTAACCCACTCGTGCACCCAACTGATCTTCAGCATCTTTTACTTTCACC
AGCGTTTCTGGGTGAGCAAAAACAGGAAGGCAAAATGCCGCAAAAAAGGGAATAAGGGCGACACGGAAAT
GTTGAATACTCATACTCTTCCTTTTTCAATATTATTGAAGCATTTATCAGGGTTATTGTCTCATGAGCGG
ATACATATTTGAATGTATTTAGAAAAATAAACAAATAGGGGTTCCGCGCACATTTCCCCGAAAAGTGCCA
CCTGACGTCTAAGAAACCATTATTATCATGACATTAACCTATAAAAATAGGCGTATCACGAGGCCCTTTC
GTC
Features (pLannotate 1.2.2; 14 found; start..end, strand, type, name):
    137..236     +  misc_feature   bom (fragment): basis of mobility region from pBR322
    242..399     -  CDS            lacZα (fragment): LacZα fragment of β-galactosidase; lacZ fragment
    444..764     +  CDS            DmrB: F36V mutant of FK506-binding protein FKBP12 binds synthetic ligands that do not bind wild-type FKBP
    843..876     +  protein_bind   lox71: Left element (LE) mutant of loxP (Araki et al., 2010). Cre-mediated recombination occurs in the 8-bp core sequence (GCATACAT). Cre recombinase
    951..1547    +  CDS            PuroR (fragment): puromycin N-acetyltransferase; pac from Streptomyces; confers resistance to puromycin
   1554..1587    +  protein_bind   lox66: Right element (RE) mutant of loxP (Araki et al., 2010). Cre-mediated recombination occurs in the 8-bp core sequence (GCATACAT). Cre recombinase
   1656..1672    -  protein_bind   lac operator: The lac repressor binds to the lac operator to inhibit transcription in E. coli. This inhibition can be relieved by adding lactose or isopropyl-β-D-thiogalactopyranoside (IPTG). lac repressor encoded by lacI
   1680..1710    -  promoter       lac promoter: promoter for the E. coli lac operon
   1725..1746    -  protein_bind   CAP binding site: CAP binding activates transcription in the presence of cAMP. E. coli catabolite activator protein
   1759..1851    -  CDS            lacI (fragment): lac repressor; lacI; The lac repressor binds to the lac operator to inhibit transcription in E. coli. This inhibition can be relieved by adding lactose or isopropyl-β-D-thiogalactopyranoside (IPTG).
   2034..2622    -  rep_origin     ori: high-copy-number ColE1/pMB1/pBR322/pUC origin of replication
   2793..3653    -  CDS            AmpR: β-lactamase; bla; confers resistance to ampicillin, carbenicillin, and related antibiotics
   3654..3758    -  promoter       AmpR promoter: bla
   3853..35      +  CDS            rop (fragment) (across the origin): Rop protein, which maintains plasmids at low copy number; rop
