[The description below was written by a language model from this plasmid's Addgene catalogue record and pLannotate feature annotations shown in this document.]
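Description:
qTAG-C-dTAG-Puro is an empty homology-directed repair donor plasmid from the qTAG scaffold series for CRISPR-based endogenous tagging in mammalian cells. It is built on the pUC19 backbone and is about 3.9 kb according to the sequenced record. It is propagated in E. coli at high copy using the ColE1/pUC-type origin, with ampicillin selection from the β-lactamase gene and its native promoter. Residual pUC19 elements flank the cassette (lacZα fragment, lac promoter and operator, CAP binding site, and short lacI, bom and rop fragments). They are backbone remnants and not functional parts of the payload.

The payload sits in the former cloning region and has no gene of interest or homology arms; the user adds arms matching the 3′ end of a target coding sequence. The cassette begins with the FKBP12 F36V coding sequence (annotated as DmrB), which is the dTAG degron. Fused in frame to a protein's C-terminus, it allows ligand-induced targeted degradation of that protein. Downstream is a puromycin N-acetyltransferase coding sequence, which the catalogue describes as linked through a 2A peptide, although the 2A is not annotated in the feature table. No mammalian promoter is annotated, which is consistent with both the tag and the resistance marker being expressed from the endogenous locus after correct in-frame integration, so puromycin would enrich for edited cells. The puromycin sequence is flanked by same-orientation lox71 and lox66 mutant sites, an arrangement that should allow Cre-mediated excision of the selection marker after clones are isolated, leaving a recombined lox site behind.
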