Addgene plasmid #207727: qTAG-C-dTAG-Puro
Purpose: (Empty Backbone) Empty C-terminus donor cassette. Integrate homology arms to target the C-terminus insertion of a dTAG-2A-Puro cassette
Depositing lab: Laurence Pelletier. Depositing organization: Sinai Health System. Publication: qTAG: an adaptable plasmid scaffold for CRISPR-based endogenous tagging. Philip R, Sharma A, Matellan L, Erpf AC, Hsu WH, Tkach JM, Wyatt HDM, Pelletier L. EMBO J. 2024 Dec 12. doi: 10.1038/s44318-024-00337-5. PubMed 39668248.
Backbone
  Vector backbone: pUC19
  Backbone manufacturer: Invitrogen
  Backbone size (bp): 2686
  Vector type: Mammalian Expression, CRISPR ; Donor Cassette
  Selectable markers: Puromycin
Growth in bacteria
  Bacterial resistance: Ampicillin, 100 μg/mL
  Growth temperature: 37°C
  Growth strain: DH5alpha
  Copy number: High Copy
Gene/Insert
  Gene/Insert name: None
Terms and licenses: Academic/Nonprofit Terms; Industry Terms: Not Available to Industry
Depositor comments: Please visit https://www.biorxiv.org/content/10.1101/2023.11.01.565029v3 for bioRxiv preprint.
How to cite: qTAG-C-dTAG-Puro was a gift from Laurence Pelletier (Addgene plasmid # 207727 ; http://n2t.net/addgene:207727 ; RRID:Addgene_207727)
